Addgene plasmid #209899: pCSIIpuro-EPGN-ScNeo
Purpose: To monitor the status of Epigen, the plasmid encodes a recombinant Epigen fused extracellularly to the mScarlet fluorescent protein and intracellularly to the mNeonGreen fluorescent protein
Depositing lab: Michiyuki Matsuda. Depositing organization: Kyoto University, Graduate School of Biostudies. Publication: Low-affinity ligands of the epidermal growth factor receptor are long-range signal transmitters in collective cell migration of epithelial cells. Deguchi E, Lin S, Hirayama D, Matsuda K, Tanave A, Sumiyama K, Tsukiji S, Otani T, Furuse M, Sorkin A, Matsuda M, Terai K. Cell Rep. 2024 Nov 14;43(11):114986. doi: 10.1016/j.celrep.2024.114986. PubMed 39546398.
Backbone
  Vector backbone: pCSIIpuro
  Backbone size w/o insert (bp): 10350
  Total vector size (bp): 12262
  Vector type: Lentiviral
  Selectable markers: Puromycin
Growth in bacteria
  Bacterial resistance: Ampicillin, 100 μg/mL
  Growth temperature: 37°C
  Growth strain: NEB Stable
  Copy number: Unknown
Gene/Insert
  Gene/Insert name: EPGN-ScNeo
  Species: H. sapiens (human)
  Insert size (bp): 1905
  Entrez Gene: EPGN (a.k.a. ALGV3072, EPG, PRO9904)
  Tag / fusion protein: mScarlet; mNeonGreen
Terms and licenses: Academic/Nonprofit Terms; Industry Terms: Not Available to Industry
How to cite: pCSIIpuro-EPGN-ScNeo was a gift from Michiyuki Matsuda (Addgene plasmid # 209899 ; http://n2t.net/addgene:209899 ; RRID:Addgene_209899)
