[The description below was written by a language model from this plasmid's Addgene catalogue record and pLannotate feature annotations shown in this document.]
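Description:
pCSIIpuro-EPGN-ScNeo is an HIV-1-based lentiviral expression vector of about 12.3 kb, built on the pCSIIpuro backbone. It is propagated in E. coli through a high-copy ColE1/pUC-type origin with ampicillin resistance. The backbone also carries an f1 origin and an SV40/EM7-driven bleomycin/Zeocin resistance cassette that lies outside the viral genome. A CMV enhancer/promoter fused to a truncated 5' LTR drives transcription of the genomic RNA in packaging cells. This RNA contains the Ψ packaging signal with a gag fragment, the RRE for Rev-dependent nuclear export, the cPPT/CTS, a WPRE, and a truncated 3' LTR followed by a bGH polyadenylation signal.

The payload is a single bicistronic unit driven by the constitutive EF-1α promoter. The first cistron encodes the EGFR ligand Epigen as a dual-colour fusion. mScarlet is inserted between an N-terminal Epigen segment and the rest of the protein, which places the red tag on the extracellular side, and mNeonGreen is fused to the C-terminal, intracellular end. An EMCV IRES then directs translation of puromycin N-acetyltransferase, so transduced mammalian cells can be selected with puromycin. The catalogue lists the insert as human EPGN, whereas the automated annotation matched the two Epigen segments to the mouse protein entry. This probably reflects homology-based matching, but the record does not resolve the discrepancy.

The stated purpose is to monitor the status of Epigen. Because the two fluorophores sit on opposite sides of the membrane, the relative red and green signals should report whether the extracellular portion is still attached to the membrane-anchored precursor or has been released. The associated publication concerns EGFR ligands as signal transmitters in collective epithelial cell migration.
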