Features (pLannotate 1.2.2; 34 found; start..end, strand, type, name):
     28..80      -  misc_feature   bom (fragment): basis of mobility region from pBR322
    235..614     +  enhancer       CMV enhancer: human cytomegalovirus immediate early enhancer
    615..814     +  promoter       CMV promoter: human cytomegalovirus (CMV) immediate early promoter
    832..1012    +  LTR            5' LTR (truncated): truncated 5' long terminal repeat (LTR) from HIV-1
   1059..1184    +  misc_feature   HIV-1 Ψ: packaging signal of human immunodeficiency virus type 1
   1168..1506    +  CDS            HIV-1 gag (fragment): gag protein from human immunodeficiency virus 1; gag
   1676..1909    +  misc_feature   RRE: The Rev response element (RRE) of HIV-1 allows for Rev-dependent mRNA export from the nucleus to the cytoplasm.
   2286..2386    +  CDS            Rev (fragment): human immunodeficiency virus 1 (HIV-1) Rev protein; rev; enhances nuclear export of unspliced and incompletely spliced viral mRNAs
   2412..2529    +  misc_feature   cPPT/CTS: central polypurine tract and central termination sequence of HIV-1
   2585..3747    +  promoter       EF-1α promoter: strong constitutive promoter for human elongation factor EF-1α
   3775..3930    +  CDS            Epgn (fragment): EPGN_MOUSE - Experimental evidence at transcript level: Swiss-Prot protein existence level 2. Promotes the growth of epithelial cells. May stimulate the phosphorylation of EGFR and mitogen-activated protein kinases. From Mus musculus (Mouse).
   3946..4641    +  CDS            mScarlet: mScarlet is a basic (constitutively fluorescent) red fluorescent protein published in 2016, derived from synthetic construct. It has moderate acid sensitivity.
   4651..4941    +  CDS            Epgn (fragment): EPGN_MOUSE - Experimental evidence at transcript level: Swiss-Prot protein existence level 2. Promotes the growth of epithelial cells. May stimulate the phosphorylation of EGFR and mitogen-activated protein kinases. From Mus musculus (Mouse).
   4969..5676    +  CDS            mNeonGreen: mNeonGreen is a basic (constitutively fluorescent) green/yellow fluorescent protein published in 2013, derived from Branchiostoma lanceolatum. It is reported to be a very rapidly-maturing monomer with moderate acid sensitivity.
   5757..6318    +  misc_feature   IRES: internal ribosome entry site (IRES) of the encephalomyocarditis virus (EMCV)
   6321..6920    +  CDS            PuroR: puromycin N-acetyltransferase; pac from Streptomyces alboniger; confers resistance to puromycin
   6955..7543    +  misc_feature   WPRE: woodchuck hepatitis virus posttranscriptional regulatory element
   7468..8055    +  CDS            nef: NEF_HV112 - Experimental evidence at protein level: Swiss-Prot protein existence level 1. Extracellular Nef protein targets CD4(+) T-lymphocytes for apoptosis by interacting with CXCR4 surface receptors. From Human immunodeficiency virus type 1 group M subtype B (isolate PCV12) (HIV-1).
   8062..8242    +  LTR            5' LTR (truncated): truncated 5' long terminal repeat (LTR) from HIV-1
   8274..8498    +  polyA_signal   bGH poly(A) signal: bovine growth hormone polyadenylation signal
   8502..8523    +  promoter       SV40 promoter (fragment): SV40 enhancer and early promoter
   8544..8972    +  rep_origin     f1 ori (sequence partly withheld): f1 bacteriophage origin of replication; arrow indicates direction of (+) strand synthesis
   8986..9315    +  promoter       SV40 promoter: SV40 enhancer and early promoter
   9363..9410    +  promoter       EM7 promoter: synthetic bacterial promoter&nbsp
   9429..9803    +  CDS            BleoR: antibiotic-binding protein; Sh ble from Streptoalloteichus hindustanus; confers resistance to bleomycin, phleomycin, and Zeocin™
   9813..9938    +  CDS            ble (fragment): BLE_KLEPN - Experimental evidence at protein level: Swiss-Prot protein existence level 1. Binding protein with a strong affinity to the bleomycin family of antibiotics. Binds to CL990; an antimitotic-antibiotic compound. From Klebsiella pneumoniae.
   9933..10054   +  polyA_signal   SV40 poly(A) signal: SV40 polyadenylation signal
  10125..10147   -  protein_bind   lac operator (fragment): The lac repressor binds to the lac operator to inhibit transcription in E. coli. This inhibition can be relieved by adding lactose or isopropyl-β-D-thiogalactopyranoside (IPTG). lac repressor encoded by lacI
  10151..10181   -  promoter       lac promoter: promoter for the E. coli lac operon
  10196..10217   -  protein_bind   CAP binding site: CAP binding activates transcription in the presence of cAMP. E. coli catabolite activator protein
  10230..10322   -  CDS            lacI (fragment): lac repressor; lacI; The lac repressor binds to the lac operator to inhibit transcription in E. coli. This inhibition can be relieved by adding lactose or isopropyl-β-D-thiogalactopyranoside (IPTG).
  10505..11093   -  rep_origin     ori: high-copy-number ColE1/pMB1/pBR322/pUC origin of replication
  11264..12124   -  CDS            AmpR: β-lactamase; bla; confers resistance to ampicillin, carbenicillin, and related antibiotics
  12125..12229   -  promoter       AmpR promoter: bla
>Addgene plasmid #209899 | pCSIIpuro-EPGN-ScNeo | addgene full sequence | sequence record 416612 | Addgene NGS Result
GACGGATCGGGAGATCTCCCGATCCCCTATGGTGCACTCTCAGTACAATCTGCTCTGATGCCGCATAGTT
AAGCCAGTATCTGCTCCCTGCTTGTGTGTTGGAGGTCGCTGAGTAGTGCGCGAGCAAAATTTAAGCTACA
ACAAGGCAAGGCTTGACCGACAATTGCATGAAGAATCTGCTTAGGGTTAGGCGTTTTGCGCTGCTTCGCG
ATGTACGGGCCAGATATACGCGTTGACATTGATTATTGACTAGTTATTAATAGTAATCAATTACGGGGTC
ATTAGTTCATAGCCCATATATGGAGTTCCGCGTTACATAACTTACGGTAAATGGCCCGCCTGGCTGACCG
CCCAACGACCCCCGCCCATTGACGTCAATAATGACGTATGTTCCCATAGTAACGCCAATAGGGACTTTCC
ATTGACGTCAATGGGTGGAGTATTTACGGTAAACTGCCCACTTGGCAGTACATCAAGTGTATCATATGCC
AAGTACGCCCCCTATTGACGTCAATGACGGTAAATGGCCCGCCTGGCATTATGCCCAGTACATGACCTTA
TGGGACTTTCCTACTTGGCAGTACATCTACGTATTAGTCATCGCTATTACCATGGTGATGCGGTTTTGGC
AGTACATCAATGGGCGTGGATAGCGGTTTGACTCACGGGGATTTCCAAGTCTCCACCCCATTGACGTCAA
TGGGAGTTTGTTTTGGCACCAAAATCAACGGGACTTTCCAAAATGTCGTAACAACTCCGCCCCATTGACG
CAAATGGGCGGTAGGCGTGTACGGTGGGAGGTCTATATAAGCAGCGCGTTTTGCCTGTACTGGGTCTCTC
TGGTTAGACCAGATCTGAGCCTGGGAGCTCTCTGGCTAACTAGGGAACCCACTGCTTAAGCCTCAATAAA
GCTTGCCTTGAGTGCTTCAAGTAGTGTGTGCCCGTCTGTTGTGTGACTCTGGTAACTAGAGATCCCTCAG
ACCCTTTTAGTCAGTGTGGAAAATCTCTAGCAGTGGCGCCCGAACAGGGACTTGAAAGCGAAAGGGAAAC
CAGAGGAGCTCTCTCGACGCAGGACTCGGCTTGCTGAAGCGCGCACGGCAAGAGGCGAGGGGCGGCGACT
GGTGAGTACGCCAAAAATTTTGACTAGCGGAGGCTAGAAGGAGAGAGATGGGTGCGAGAGCGTCAGTATT
AAGCGGGGGAGAATTAGATCGCGATGGGAAAAAATTCGGTTAAGGCCAGGGGGAAAGAAAAAATATAAAT
TAAAACATATAGTATGGGCAAGCAGGGAGCTAGAACGATTCGCAGTTAATCCTGGCCTGTTAGAAACATC
AGAAGGCTGTAGACAAATACTGGGACAGCTACAACCATCCCTTCAGACAGGATCAGAAGAACTTAGATCA
TTATATAATACAGTAGCAACCCTCTATTGTGTGCATCAAAGGATAGAGATAAAAGACACCAAGGAAGCTT
TAGACAAGATAGAGGAAGAGCAAAACAAAAGTAAGACCACCGCACAGCAAGGGCCGCTGATCTTCAGACC
TGGAGGAGGAGATATGAGGGACAATTGGAGAAGTGAATTATATAAATATAAAGTAGTAAAAATTGAACCA
TTAGGAGTAGCACCCACCAAGGCAAAGAGAAGAGTGGTGCAGAGAGAAAAAAGAGCAGTGGGAATAGGAG
CTTTGTTCCTTGGGTTCTTGGGAGCAGCAGGAAGCACTATGGGCGCAGCGTCAATGACGCTGACGGTACA
GGCCAGACAATTATTGTCTGGTATAGTGCAGCAGCAGAACAATTTGCTGAGGGCTATTGAGGCGCAACAG
CATCTGTTGCAACTCACAGTCTGGGGCATCAAGCAGCTCCAGGCAAGAATCCTGGCTGTGGAAAGATACC
TAAAGGATCAACAGCTCCTGGGGATTTGGGGTTGCTCTGGAAAACTCATTTGCACCACTGCTGTGCCTTG
GAATGCTAGTTGGAGTAATAAATCTCTGGAACAGATTTGGAATCACACGACCTGGATGGAGTGGGACAGA
GAAATTAACAATTACACAAGCTTAATACACTCCTTAATTGAAGAATCGCAAAACCAGCAAGAAAAGAATG
AACAAGAATTATTGGAATTAGATAAATGGGCAAGTTTGTGGAATTGGTTTAACATAACAAATTGGCTGTG
GTATATAAAATTATTCATAATGATAGTAGGAGGCTTGGTAGGTTTAAGAATAGTTTTTGCTGTACTTTCT
ATAGTGAATAGAGTTAGGCAGGGATATTCACCATTATCGTTTCAGACCCACCTCCCAACCCCGAGGGGAC
CCGACAGGCCCGAAGGAATAGAAGAAGAAGGTGGAGAGAGAGACAGAGACAGATCCATTCGATTAGTGAA
CGGATCTACAAATGGCAGTATTCATCCACAATTTTAAAAGAAAAGGGGGGATTGGGGGGTACAGTGCAGG
GGAAAGAATAGTAGACATAATAGCAACAGACATACAAACTAAAGAATTACAAAAACAAATTACAAAAATT
CAAAATTTTCGGGTTTATTACAGGGACAGCAGAAATTCACTTTGAATTAATTCAAGCTTCGTGAGGCTCC
GGTGCCCGTCAGTGGGCAGAGCGCACATCGCCCACAGTCCCCGAGAAGTTGGGGGGAGGGGTCGGCAATT
GAACCGGTGCCTAGAGAAGGTGGCGCGGGGTAAACTGGGAAAGTGATGTCGTGTACTGGCTCCGCCTTTT
TCCCGAGGGTGGGGGAGAACCGTATATAAGTGCAGTAGTCGCCGTGAACGTTCTTTTTCGCAACGGGTTT
GCCGCCAGAACACAGGTAAGTGCCGTGTGTGGTTCCCGCGGGCCTGGCCTCTTTACGGGTTATGGCCCTT
GCGTGCCTTGAATTACTTCCACCTGGCTCCAGTACGTGATTCTTGATCCCGAGCTGGAGCCAGGGGCGGG
CCTTGCGCTTTAGGAGCCCCTTCGCCTCGTGCTTGAGTTGAGGCCTGGCCTGGGCGCTGGGGCCGCCGCG
TGCGAATCTGGTGGCACCTTCGCGCCTGTCTCGCTGCTTTCGATAAGTCTCTAGCCATTTAAAATTTTTG
ATGACCTGCTGCGACGCTTTTTTTCTGGCAAGATAGTCTTGTAAATGCGGGCCAGGATCTGCACACTGGT
ATTTCGGTTTTTGGGGCCGCGGGCGGCGACGGGGCCCGTGCGTCCCAGCGCACATGTTCGGCGAGGCGGG
GCCTGCGAGCGCGGCCACCGAGAATCGGACGGGGGTAGTCTCAAGCTGGCCGGCCTGCTCTGGTGCCTGG
CCTCGCGCCGCCGTGTATCGCCCCGCCCTGGGCGGCAAGGCTGGCCCGGTCGGCACCAGTTGCGTGAGCG
GAAAGATGGCCGCTTCCCGGCCCTGCTCCAGGGGGCTCAAAATGGAGGACGCGGCGCTCGGGAGAGCGGG
CGGGTGAGTCACCCACACAAAGGAAAGGGGCCTTTCCGTCCTCAGCCGTCGCTTCATGTGACTCCACGGA
GTACCGGGCGCCGTCCAGGCACCTCGATTAGTTCTGGAGCTTTTGGAGTACGTCGTCTTTAGGTTGGGGG
GAGGGGTTTTATGCGATGGAGTTTCCCCACACTGAGTGGGTGGAGACTGAAGTTAGGCCAGCTTGGCACT
TGATGTAATTCTCCTTGGAATTTGCCCTTTTTGAGTTTGGATCTTGGTTCATTCTCAAGCCTCAGACAGT
GGTTCAAAGTTTTTTTCTTCCATTTCAGGTGTCGTGAACACGCTACCGGTCCGAATTCTCCACCATGGCT
TTGGGAGTTCCAATATCAGTCTATCTTTTATTCAACGCAATGACAGCACTGACCGAAGAGGCAGCCGTGA
CTGTAACACCTCCAATCACAGCCCAGCAAGGTAACTGGACAGTTAACAAAACAGAAGCTGACAACATAGA
AGGACCCATAGCCCTCGAGGGAGGAATGGTGAGCAAGGGCGAGGCAGTGATCAAGGAGTTCATGCGGTTC
AAGGTGCACATGGAGGGCTCCATGAACGGCCACGAGTTCGAGATCGAGGGCGAGGGCGAGGGCCGCCCCT
ACGAGGGCACCCAGACCGCCAAGCTGAAGGTGACCAAGGGTGGCCCCCTGCCCTTCTCCTGGGACATCCT
GTCCCCTCAGTTCATGTACGGCTCCAGGGCCTTCACCAAGCACCCCGCCGACATCCCCGACTACTATAAG
CAGTCCTTCCCCGAGGGCTTCAAGTGGGAGCGCGTGATGAACTTCGAGGACGGCGGCGCCGTGACCGTGA
CCCAGGACACCTCCCTGGAGGACGGCACCCTGATCTACAAGGTGAAGCTCCGCGGCACCAACTTCCCTCC
TGACGGCCCCGTAATGCAGAAGAAGACAATGGGCTGGGAAGCGTCCACCGAGCGGTTGTACCCCGAGGAC
GGCGTGCTGAAGGGCGACATTAAGATGGCCCTGCGCCTGAAGGACGGAGGCCGCTACCTGGCGGACTTCA
AGACCACCTACAAGGCCAAGAAGCCCGTGCAGATGCCCGGCGCCTACAACGTCGACCGCAAGTTGGACAT
CACCTCCCACAACGAGGACTACACCGTGGTGGAACAGTACGAACGCTCCGAGGGCCGCCACTCCACCGGC
GGCATGGACGAGCTGTACAAGGGAGGCTCGAGCTTGAAGTTCTCACACCTTTGCCTGGAAGATCATAACA
GTTACTGCATCAACGGTGCTTGTGCATTCCACCATGAGCTAGAGAAAGCCATCTGCAGGTGTTTTACTGG
TTATACTGGAGAAAGGTGTGAGCACTTGACTTTAACTTCATATGCTGTGGATTCTTATGAAAAATACATT
GCAATTGGGATTGGTGTTGGATTACTATTAAGTGGTTTTCTTGTTATTTTTTACTGCTATATAAGAAAGA
GGTGTCTAAAATTGAAATCGCCTTACAATGTCTGTTCTGGAGAAAGACGACCACTGGGCGGATTCGAAAT
GGTAAGCAAGGGGGAGGAAGATAATATGGCTTCCCTTCCAGCAACGCACGAATTGCATATCTTTGGAAGT
ATTAATGGAGTTGATTTCGACATGGTGGGGCAGGGTACGGGAAACCCAAACGATGGCTATGAAGAACTTA
ACCTCAAGTCTACCAAAGGCGATCTCCAATTCTCACCCTGGATATTGGTCCCACACATCGGCTACGGGTT
CCATCAATACCTGCCTTATCCTGACGGGATGAGTCCTTTTCAAGCTGCTATGGTTGACGGAAGTGGCTAC
CAAGTTCACCGCACAATGCAATTTGAGGATGGTGCATCTCTTACGGTTAATTACCGATATACATATGAGG
GTTCACACATCAAGGGGGAAGCTCAGGTCAAGGGCACTGGATTTCCCGCAGATGGCCCAGTTATGACCAA
TTCTCTGACCGCAGCCGATTGGTGTCGAAGCAAGAAGACCTACCCTAACGACAAGACTATCATCTCAACC
TTCAAATGGTCCTACACCACAGGTAACGGAAAGCGGTATAGGTCTACAGCTCGGACAACATATACCTTTG
CGAAGCCTATGGCCGCTAACTATTTGAAAAACCAACCGATGTATGTTTTTCGGAAGACCGAATTGAAACA
TTCAAAAACGGAGTTGAATTTCAAAGAGTGGCAGAAGGCATTCACCGACGTAATGGGTATGGATGAGTTG
TATAAATAAGCGGCGGCCGCGGCTCTAGAGGATCCGTTAACTAACTTAAGCTAGCAACGGTTTCCCTCTA
GCGGGATCAATTCCGCCCCCCCCCCCTAACGTTACTGGCCGAAGCCGCTTGGAATAAGGCCGGTGTGCGT
TTGTCTATATGTTATTTTCCACCATATTGCCGTCTTTTGGCAATGTGAGGGCCCGGAAACCTGGCCCTGT
CTTCTTGACGAGCATTCCTAGGGGTCTTTCCCCTCTCGCCAAAGGAATGCAAGGTCTGTTGAATGTCGTG
AAGGAAGCAGTTCCTCTGGAAGCTTCTTGAAGACAAACAACGTCTGTAGCGACCCTTTGCAGGCAGCGGA
ACCCCCCACCTGGCGACAGGTGCCTCTGCGGCCAAAAGCCACGTGTATAAGATACACCTGCAAAGGCGGC
ACAACCCCAGTGCCACGTTGTGAGTTGGATAGTTGTGGAAAGAGTCAAATGGCTCTCCTCAAGCGTATTC
AACAAGGGGCTGAAGGATGCCCAGAAGGTACCCCATTGTATGGGATCTGATCTGGGGCCTCGGTGCACAT
GCTTTACATGTGTTTAGTCGAGGTTAAAAAAACGTCTAGGCCCCCCGAACCACGGGGACGTGGTTTTCCT
TTGAAAAACACGATAATACCATGACCGAGTACAAGCCCACGGTGCGCCTCGCCACCCGCGACGACGTCCC
CAGGGCCGTACGCACCCTCGCCGCCGCGTTCGCCGACTACCCCGCCACGCGCCACACCGTCGATCCGGAC
CGCCACATCGAGCGGGTCACCGAGCTGCAAGAACTCTTCCTCACGCGCGTCGGGCTCGACATCGGCAAGG
TGTGGGTCGCGGACGACGGCGCCGCGGTGGCGGTCTGGACCACGCCGGAGAGCGTCGAAGCGGGGGCGGT
GTTCGCCGAGATCGGCCCGCGCATGGCCGAGTTGAGCGGTTCCCGGCTGGCCGCGCAGCAACAGATGGAA
GGCCTCCTGGCGCCGCACCGGCCCAAGGAGCCCGCGTGGTTCCTGGCCACCGTCGGCGTCTCGCCCGACC
ACCAGGGCAAGGGTCTGGGCAGCGCCGTCGTGCTCCCCGGAGTGGAGGCGGCCGAGCGCGCCGGGGTGCC
CGCCTTCCTGGAGACCTCCGCGCCCCGCAACCTCCCCTTCTACGAGCGGCTCGGCTTCACCGTCACCGCC
GACGTCGAGGTGCCCGAAGGACCGCGCACCTGGTGCATGACCCGCAAGCCCGGTGCCTGACTAGAGTTAA
CATCGAGGGATCAAGCTTATCGATAATCAACCTCTGGATTACAAAATTTGTGAAAGATTGACTGGTATTC
TTAACTATGTTGCTCCTTTTACGCTATGTGGATACGCTGCTTTAATGCCTTTGTATCATGCTATTGCTTC
CCGTATGGCTTTCATTTTCTCCTCCTTGTATAAATCCTGGTTGCTGTCTCTTTATGAGGAGTTGTGGCCC
GTTGTCAGGCAACGTGGCGTGGTGTGCACTGTGTTTGCTGACGCAACCCCCACTGGTTGGGGCATTGCCA
CCACCTGTCAGCTCCTTTCCGGGACTTTCGCTTTCCCCCTCCCTATTGCCACGGCGGAACTCATCGCCGC
CTGCCTTGCCCGCTGCTGGACAGGGGCTCGGCTGTTGGGCACTGACAATTCCGTGGTGTTGTCGGGGAAG
CTGACGTCCTTTCCATGGCTGCTCGCCTGTGTTGCCACCTGGATTCTGCGCGGGACGTCCTTCTGCTACG
TCCCTTCGGCCCTCAATCCAGCGGACCTTCCTTCCCGCGGCCTGCTGCCGGCTCTGCGGCCTCTTCCGCG
TCTTCGCCTTCGCCCTCAGACGAGTCGGATCTCCCTTTGGGCCGCCTCCCCGCATCGATACCGTCGAGAC
CTAGAAAAACATGGAGCAATCACAAGTAGCAATACAGCAGCTACCAATGCTGATTGTGCCTGGCTAGAAG
CACAAGAGGAGGAGGAGGTGGGTTTTCCAGTCACACCTCAGGTACCTTTAAGACCAATGACTTACAAGGC
AGCTGTAGATCTTAGCCACTTTTTAAAAGAAAAGGGGGGACTGGAAGGGCTAATTCACTCCCAACGAAGA
CAAGATATCCTTGATCTGTGGATCTACCACACACAAGGCTACTTCCCTGATTGGCAGAACTACACACCAG
GGCCAGGGATCAGATATCCACTGACCTTTGGATGGTGCTACAAGCTAGTACCAGTTGAGCAAGAGAAGGT
AGAAGAAGCCAATGAAGGAGAGAACACCCGCTTGTTACACCCTGTGAGCCTGCATGGGATGGATGACCCG
GAGAGAGAAGTATTAGAGTGGAGGTTTGACAGCCGCCTAGCATTTCATCACATGGCCCGAGAGCTGCATC
CGGACTGTACTGGGTCTCTCTGGTTAGACCAGATCTGAGCCTGGGAGCTCTCTGGCTAACTAGGGAACCC
ACTGCTTAAGCCTCAATAAAGCTTGCCTTGAGTGCTTCAAGTAGTGTGTGCCCGTCTGTTGTGTGACTCT
GGTAACTAGAGATCCCTCAGACCCTTTTAGTCAGTGTGGAAAATCTCTAGCAGGGCCCGTTTAAACCCGC
TGATCAGCCTCGACTGTGCCTTCTAGTTGCCAGCCATCTGTTGTTTGCCCCTCCCCCGTGCCTTCCTTGA
CCCTGGAAGGTGCCACTCCCACTGTCCTTTCCTAATAAAATGAGGAAATTGCATCGCATTGTCTGAGTAG
GTGTCATTCTATTCTGGGGGGTGGGGTGGGGCAGGACAGCAAGGGGGAGGATTGGGAAGACAATAGCAGG
CATGCTGGGGATGCGGTGGGCTCTATGGCTTCTGAGGCGGAAAGAACCAGCTGGGGCTCTAGGGGGTATC
CCC
[124 nt withheld, positions 8544-8667]
C
[91 nt withheld, positions 8669-8759]
A
[49 nt withheld, positions 8761-8809]
CCTTTGACGTTGGAGTCCACGTTCTTT
[37 nt withheld, positions 8837-8873]
ACCCTATCTCGGTCTATTCTTTTGATTTATAAGGGATTTTGCCGATTTCGGCCTATTGGTTAAAAAATGA
GCTGATTTAACAAAAATTTAACGCGAATTAATTCTGTGGAATGTGTGTCAGTTAGGGTGTGGAAAGTCCC
CAGGCTCCCCAGCAGGCAGAAGTATGCAAAGCATGCATCTCAATTAGTCAGCAACCAGGTGTGGAAAGTC
CCCAGGCTCCCCAGCAGGCAGAAGTATGCAAAGCATGCATCTCAATTAGTCAGCAACCATAGTCCCGCCC
CTAACTCCGCCCATCCCGCCCCTAACTCCGCCCAGTTCCGCCCATTCTCCGCCCCATGGCTGACTAATTT
TTTTTATTTATGCAGAGGCCGAGGCCGCCTCTGCCTCTGAGCTATTCCAGAAGTAGTGAGGAGGCTTTTT
TGGAGGCCTAGGCTTTTGCAAAAAGCTCCCGGGAGCTTGTATATCCATTTTCGGATCTGATCAGCACGTG
TTGACAATTAATCATCGGCATAGTATATCGGCATAGTATAATACGACAAGGTGAGGAACTAAACCATGGC
CAAGTTGACCAGTGCCGTTCCGGTGCTCACCGCGCGCGACGTCGCCGGAGCGGTCGAGTTCTGGACCGAC
CGGCTCGGGTTCTCCCGGGACTTCGTGGAGGACGACTTCGCCGGTGTGGTCCGGGACGACGTGACCCTGT
TCATCAGCGCGGTCCAGGACCAGGTGGTGCCGGACAACACCCTGGCCTGGGTGTGGGTGCGCGGCCTGGA
CGAGCTGTACGCCGAGTGGTCGGAGGTCGTGTCCACGAACTTCCGGGACGCCTCCGGGCCGGCCATGACC
GAGATCGGCGAGCAGCCGTGGGGGCGGGAGTTCGCCCTGCGCGACCCGGCCGGCAACTGCGTGCACTTCG
TGGCCGAGGAGCAGGACTGACACGTGCTACGAGATTTCGATTCCACCGCCGCCTTCTATGAAAGGTTGGG
CTTCGGAATCGTTTTCCGGGACGCCGGCTGGATGATCCTCCAGCGCGGGGATCTCATGCTGGAGTTCTTC
GCCCACCCCAACTTGTTTATTGCAGCTTATAATGGTTACAAATAAAGCAATAGCATCACAAATTTCACAA
ATAAAGCATTTTTTTCACTGCATTCTAGTTGTGGTTTGTCCAAACTCATCAATGTATCTTATCATGTCTG
TATACCGTCGACCTCTAGCTAGAGCTTGGCGTAATCATGGTCATAGCTGTTTCCTGTGTGAAATTGTTAT
CCGCTCACAATTCCACACAACATACGAGCCGGAAGCATAAAGTGTAAAGCCTGGGGTGCCTAATGAGTGA
GCTAACTCACATTAATTGCGTTGCGCTCACTGCCCGCTTTCCAGTCGGGAAACCTGTCGTGCCAGCTGCA
TTAATGAATCGGCCAACGCGCGGGGAGAGGCGGTTTGCGTATTGGGCGCTCTTCCGCTTCCTCGCTCACT
GACTCGCTGCGCTCGGTCGTTCGGCTGCGGCGAGCGGTATCAGCTCACTCAAAGGCGGTAATACGGTTAT
CCACAGAATCAGGGGATAACGCAGGAAAGAACATGTGAGCAAAAGGCCAGCAAAAGGCCAGGAACCGTAA
AAAGGCCGCGTTGCTGGCGTTTTTCCATAGGCTCCGCCCCCCTGACGAGCATCACAAAAATCGACGCTCA
AGTCAGAGGTGGCGAAACCCGACAGGACTATAAAGATACCAGGCGTTTCCCCCTGGAAGCTCCCTCGTGC
GCTCTCCTGTTCCGACCCTGCCGCTTACCGGATACCTGTCCGCCTTTCTCCCTTCGGGAAGCGTGGCGCT
TTCTCATAGCTCACGCTGTAGGTATCTCAGTTCGGTGTAGGTCGTTCGCTCCAAGCTGGGCTGTGTGCAC
GAACCCCCCGTTCAGCCCGACCGCTGCGCCTTATCCGGTAACTATCGTCTTGAGTCCAACCCGGTAAGAC
ACGACTTATCGCCACTGGCAGCAGCCACTGGTAACAGGATTAGCAGAGCGAGGTATGTAGGCGGTGCTAC
AGAGTTCTTGAAGTGGTGGCCTAACTACGGCTACACTAGAAGAACAGTATTTGGTATCTGCGCTCTGCTG
AAGCCAGTTACCTTCGGAAAAAGAGTTGGTAGCTCTTGATCCGGCAAACAAACCACCGCTGGTAGCGGTG
GTTTTTTTGTTTGCAAGCAGCAGATTACGCGCAGAAAAAAAGGATCTCAAGAAGATCCTTTGATCTTTTC
TACGGGGTCTGACGCTCAGTGGAACGAAAACTCACGTTAAGGGATTTTGGTCATGAGATTATCAAAAAGG
ATCTTCACCTAGATCCTTTTAAATTAAAAATGAAGTTTTAAATCAATCTAAAGTATATATGAGTAAACTT
GGTCTGACAGTTACCAATGCTTAATCAGTGAGGCACCTATCTCAGCGATCTGTCTATTTCGTTCATCCAT
AGTTGCCTGACTCCCCGTCGTGTAGATAACTACGATACGGGAGGGCTTACCATCTGGCCCCAGTGCTGCA
ATGATACCGCGAGACCCACGCTCACCGGCTCCAGATTTATCAGCAATAAACCAGCCAGCCGGAAGGGCCG
AGCGCAGAAGTGGTCCTGCAACTTTATCCGCCTCCATCCAGTCTATTAATTGTTGCCGGGAAGCTAGAGT
AAGTAGTTCGCCAGTTAATAGTTTGCGCAACGTTGTTGCCATTGCTACAGGCATCGTGGTGTCACGCTCG
TCGTTTGGTATGGCTTCATTCAGCTCCGGTTCCCAACGATCAAGGCGAGTTACATGATCCCCCATGTTGT
GCAAAAAAGCGGTTAGCTCCTTCGGTCCTCCGATCGTTGTCAGAAGTAAGTTGGCCGCAGTGTTATCACT
CATGGTTATGGCAGCACTGCATAATTCTCTTACTGTCATGCCATCCGTAAGATGCTTTTCTGTGACTGGT
GAGTACTCAACCAAGTCATTCTGAGAATAGTGTATGCGGCGACCGAGTTGCTCTTGCCCGGCGTCAATAC
GGGATAATACCGCGCCACATAGCAGAACTTTAAAAGTGCTCATCATTGGAAAACGTTCTTCGGGGCGAAA
ACTCTCAAGGATCTTACCGCTGTTGAGATCCAGTTCGATGTAACCCACTCGTGCACCCAACTGATCTTCA
GCATCTTTTACTTTCACCAGCGTTTCTGGGTGAGCAAAAACAGGAAGGCAAAATGCCGCAAAAAAGGGAA
TAAGGGCGACACGGAAATGTTGAATACTCATACTCTTCCTTTTTCAATATTATTGAAGCATTTATCAGGG
TTATTGTCTCATGAGCGGATACATATTTGAATGTATTTAGAAAAATAAACAAATAGGGGTTCCGCGCACA
TTTCCCCGAAAAGTGCCACCTGACGTC
